>Addgene plasmid #40152 | pFM106 | addgene partial sequence | sequence record 52354 | pGEX3
ATCGTCAGTCAGTCACGATGCGGCCGCCTATGACGGTGATGATGACGTGGCAATGGGTGATGACGTGGGA
GTTTGAGGATTACGGGCGGTCGTTACACGTTCACAAATTGAGAGGAGCATCTCTTCCACGACTCCTTTAT
CCAGTTGATTAGCACACACATCACGAATCGGTATCGTTTTCATCGTAGTTTCGAGTGCATTTGCAGAAAG
TACACGTGTTTGGCCTGAAGCCTCCGATGGGACGTTCATAAGCATTTCACATTGCACATGAATGTGCTGA
GCATGTTTCATATTTCGATGAATCTGATGAGCCGACAGTATTGAAGCCGGGTTCCGGGTGTCGACGAGTA
GGTAGGCAGCGTCACAGGCGTCCATATATGCCTGCGGAAGATTCGAATTATCATATTCCGGATCGATAAT
GTCCAGCACGTATTCCATGTCAGTCTCGTCGTTGTTGAGCACCATCGAAACGATGTGCGGAAGACGGTTA
TCTCCCTCCGGGAACGGCATCATTCCGATTCCAGCGAGCCGATATCGCTCGGCGATCGGAATTATGCGAA
TACGGTCGGTGCCCTCCAGGAATAGTTGACGAATCGCGCGAACAAAAGTGGTTTTTCCGGCTCCAGAGTG
TCCAAAAACGACGAGCGTAATCTCACNNCCCGATGCGACACGCTCAAACTTCCGGCCTATTCCAGTATAA
TAGCCGAGAGCCGAGAACTTTGACAATTGCAACGGCTCATCATATTCCGGATCGTCGTGCTCATT
