>Addgene plasmid #40152 | pFM106 | addgene partial sequence | sequence record 53581 | pGEX5
AGTTCTGTTCCAGGGGCCCCTGGGATCCATGACTGACTTGGATACGTCCTCAGCCCAGATCAGGGCATCC
CAATCCGACTTATCCATAGCTAATAGCTCACCCCGCTTGTTGGAATCAAACGCTACCACCTCCACTGCTT
GTATTAATGATGTGCAGCAACCAGTGCGCCGAGACCTGTCGAGCGAGCTGCTGTGTCCCTTGTGTGACCA
ACTCTTCGATCGCCCGGTCATGGTTACTTGTGGCCACTCCTACTGTGAACCATGTATTGAGCGTCACACT
AGAGACACACGTGCTTGTGTTATTTGTAAGCTGGATGTAGGGCCCTTCGCGGCAATGATCCCAAGCATCA
CTCTCGACAACATGGTTCGAAAATTAAAGAACCAAGAAAACATTGAGTCGAGCTACGATGACCTCTTCAT
CTGCGAAGAGAAACTTCAAAAAGCTCCAACTCCACCAATCAGCGAAGAGATTCCAGCGCAAAAAATGACA
AGGTCGTTGTCGCAAAGAAGCAAAGCACGACTCTTCTTCTCTATTGCTGGACCAACCATCTGCTCGAGCC
CAATCACCCCACACCGCCGTCGCCCACTGTCGCCAAGTGCTCGTCCCGCCAAAAGTTCTCTGAAAATCCC
GCCGGAGCCGCTGAACCACTCGCTCTCACCTCCAGGATTCCATAACAGTCACCACCACCGAGACGATTCT
CTGGTGCTCGCCGGCGGAAATTTCCGCCGAAATGGATTCGGCCGACGTTCGGAACGCTTCACCGCCGCCA
CCACCAGTGCACAAAGTTTTGCTGAAAGTTCGCAGATTTCCACTGGA
