[The description below was written by a language model from this plasmid's Addgene catalogue record.]
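Description:
pFM106 (also recorded as pGEX6p1-par-2RR R163A) is a bacterial expression plasmid built on the commercial pGEX-6p-1 backbone, which is about 4.9 kb without insert. It is maintained in E. coli under ampicillin selection. The record lists the copy number as unknown and includes no feature table, so the origin of replication and other backbone elements are not itemised. Expression is driven by the tac promoter, a hybrid trp/lac promoter that is normally IPTG-inducible. The backbone supplies an N-terminal glutathione S-transferase (GST) tag, which allows the fusion protein to be purified or pulled down by glutathione affinity.

The insert is the C. elegans polarity gene par-2, cloned between BamHI and NotI sites that both remain intact, in frame behind GST. It differs from the wild-type gene in two ways. Base pairs 6–523 were recoded to make the sequence RNAi-resistant. That design comes from the corresponding worm transgene, where it lets endogenous par-2 be depleted while the introduced copy is spared, and it has no functional role in bacterial expression. The insert also carries an R163A point substitution. The record does not state what this mutation does to the protein.

The construct is suited to producing recombinant GST–PAR-2(R163A) in bacteria for in vitro work, most plausibly as a mutant to compare with wild-type protein in biochemical assays. The associated publication concerns how microtubules promote the self-organisation of polarised PAR domains in the C. elegans zygote, but the record does not describe the specific assays in which the plasmid was used.
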