Addgene plasmid #40152: pFM106
Depositing lab: Geraldine Seydoux. Depositing organization: Johns Hopkins University and School of Medicine. Publication: Microtubules induce self-organization of polarized PAR domains in Caenorhabditis elegans zygotes. Motegi F, Zonies S, Hao Y, Cuenca AA, Griffin E, Seydoux G. Nat Cell Biol. 2011 Oct 9;13(11):1361-7. doi: 10.1038/ncb2354. PubMed 21983565.
Backbone
  Vector backbone: pGEX-6p-1
  Backbone manufacturer: GE
  Backbone size w/o insert (bp): 4900
  Vector type: Bacterial Expression
Growth in bacteria
  Bacterial resistance: Ampicillin, 100 μg/mL
  Growth temperature: 37°C
  Growth strain: DH5alpha
  Copy number: Unknown
Gene/Insert
  Gene/Insert name: par-2 RNAi resistant, R163A (alt name: par-2)
  Species: C. elegans (nematode)
  Mutation: R163A; base pairs 6-523 of par-2 were recoded to create the RNAi-resistant par-2 transgene.
  GenBank ID: NC_003281.9
  Entrez Gene: par-2 (a.k.a. CELE_F58B6.3)
  Promoter: tac
  Tag / fusion protein: GST (N terminal on backbone)
  Cloning method: Restriction Enzyme; 5′ cloning site BamHI (not destroyed); 3′ cloning site NotI (not destroyed)
  Sequencing primers: 5′ pGEX5; 3′ pGEX3
Terms and licenses: Academic/Nonprofit Terms; Industry Terms: Not Available to Industry
Depositor comments: Alternate plasmid name: pGEX6p1-par-2RR R163A
How to cite: pFM106 was a gift from Geraldine Seydoux (Addgene plasmid # 40152 ; http://n2t.net/addgene:40152 ; RRID:Addgene_40152)
